>Addgene plasmid #88859 | pYTP MYRF sg3 | depositor full sequence | sequence record 172480 | pYTP MYRF sg3 sequence 8861 bps
GAGGGCCTATTTCCCATGATTCCTTCATATTTGCATATACGATACAAGGCTGTTAGAGAGATAATTGGAA
TTAATTTGACTGTAAACACAAAGATATTAGTACAAAATACGTGACGTAGAAAGTAATAATTTCTTGGGTA
GTTTGCAGTTTTAAAATTATGTTTTAAAATGGACTATCATATGCTTACCGTAACTTGAAAGTATTTCGAT
TTCTTGGCTTTATATATCTTGTGGAAAGGACGAAACACCGCTCAGCGCTGGGCAGTCCTGTTTTAGAGCT
AGAAATAGCAAGTTAAAATAAGGCTAGTCCGTTATCAACTTGAAAAAGTGGCACCGAGTCGGTGCTTTTT
TGTTTTAGAGCTAGAAATAGCAAGTTAAAATAAGGCTAGTCCGTTTTTAGCGCGTGCGCCAATTCTGCAG
ACAAATGGCTCTAGAGGTACCCGTTACATAACTTACGGTAAATGGCCCGCCTGGCTGACCGCCCAACGAC
CCCCGCCCATTGACGTCAATAGTAACGCCAATAGGGACTTTCCATTGACGTCAATGGGTGGAGTATTTAC
GGTAAACTGCCCACTTGGCAGTACATCAAGTGTATCATATGCCAAGTACGCCCCCTATTGACGTCAATGA
CGGTAAATGGCCCGCCTGGCATTGTGCCCAGTACATGACCTTATGGGACTTTCCTACTTGGCAGTACATC
TACGTATTAGTCATCGCTATTACCATGGTCGAGGTGAGCCCCACGTTCTGCTTCACTCTCCCCATCTCCC
CCCCCTCCCCACCCCCAATTTTGTATTTATTTATTTTTTAATTATTTTGTGCAGCGATGGGGGCGGGGGG
GGGGGGGGGGCGCGCGCCAGGCGGGGCGGGGCGGGGCGAGGGGCGGGGCGGGGCGAGGCGGAGAGGTGCG
GCGGCAGCCAATCAGAGCGGCGCGCTCCGAAAGTTTCCTTTTATGGCGAGGCGGCGGCGGCGGCGGCCCT
ATAAAAAGCGAAGCGCGCGGCGGGCGGGAGTCGCTGCGACGCTGCCTTCGCCCCGTGCCCCGCTCCGCCG
CCGCCTCGCGCCGCCCGCCCCGGCTCTGACTGACCGCGTTACTCCCACAGGTGAGCGGGCGGGACGGCCC
TTCTCCTCCGGGCTGTAATTAGCTGAGCAAGAGGTAAGGGTTTAAGGGATGGTTGGTTGGTGGGGTATTA
ATGTTTAATTACCTGGAGCACCTGCCTGAAATCACTTTTTTTCAGGTTGGACCGGTGCCACCATGTACCC
ATACGATGTTCCAGATTACGCTTCGCCGAAGAAAAAGCGCAAGGTCGAAGCGTCCGACAAGAAGTACAGC
ATCGGCCTGGCCATCGGCACCAACTCTGTGGGCTGGGCCGTGATCACCGACGAGTACAAGGTGCCCAGCA
AGAAATTCAAGGTGCTGGGCAACACCGACCGGCACAGCATCAAGAAGAACCTGATCGGAGCCCTGCTGTT
CGACAGCGGCGAAACAGCCGAGGCCACCCGGCTGAAGAGAACCGCCAGAAGAAGATACACCAGACGGAAG
AACCGGATCTGCTATCTGCAAGAGATCTTCAGCAACGAGATGGCCAAGGTGGACGACAGCTTCTTCCACA
GACTGGAAGAGTCCTTCCTGGTGGAAGAGGATAAGAAGCACGAGCGGCACCCCATCTTCGGCAACATCGT
GGACGAGGTGGCCTACCACGAGAAGTACCCCACCATCTACCACCTGAGAAAGAAACTGGTGGACAGCACC
GACAAGGCCGACCTGCGGCTGATCTATCTGGCCCTGGCCCACATGATCAAGTTCCGGGGCCACTTCCTGA
TCGAGGGCGACCTGAACCCCGACAACAGCGACGTGGACAAGCTGTTCATCCAGCTGGTGCAGACCTACAA
CCAGCTGTTCGAGGAAAACCCCATCAACGCCAGCGGCGTGGACGCCAAGGCCATCCTGTCTGCCAGACTG
AGCAAGAGCAGACGGCTGGAAAATCTGATCGCCCAGCTGCCCGGCGAGAAGAAGAATGGCCTGTTCGGCA
ACCTGATTGCCCTGAGCCTGGGCCTGACCCCCAACTTCAAGAGCAACTTCGACCTGGCCGAGGATGCCAA
ACTGCAGCTGAGCAAGGACACCTACGACGACGACCTGGACAACCTGCTGGCCCAGATCGGCGACCAGTAC
GCCGACCTGTTTCTGGCCGCCAAGAACCTGTCCGACGCCATCCTGCTGAGCGACATCCTGAGAGTGAACA
CCGAGATCACCAAGGCCCCCCTGAGCGCCTCTATGATCAAGAGATACGACGAGCACCACCAGGACCTGAC
CCTGCTGAAAGCTCTCGTGCGGCAGCAGCTGCCTGAGAAGTACAAAGAGATTTTCTTCGACCAGAGCAAG
AACGGCTACGCCGGCTACATTGACGGCGGAGCCAGCCAGGAAGAGTTCTACAAGTTCATCAAGCCCATCC
TGGAAAAGATGGACGGCACCGAGGAACTGCTCGTGAAGCTGAACAGAGAGGACCTGCTGCGGAAGCAGCG
GACCTTCGACAACGGCAGCATCCCCCACCAGATCCACCTGGGAGAGCTGCACGCCATTCTGCGGCGGCAG
GAAGATTTTTACCCATTCCTGAAGGACAACCGGGAAAAGATCGAGAAGATCCTGACCTTCCGCATCCCCT
ACTACGTGGGCCCTCTGGCCAGGGGAAACAGCAGATTCGCCTGGATGACCAGAAAGAGCGAGGAAACCAT
CACCCCCTGGAACTTCGAGGAAGTGGTGGACAAGGGCGCTTCCGCCCAGAGCTTCATCGAGCGGATGACC
AACTTCGATAAGAACCTGCCCAACGAGAAGGTGCTGCCCAAGCACAGCCTGCTGTACGAGTACTTCACCG
TGTATAACGAGCTGACCAAAGTGAAATACGTGACCGAGGGAATGAGAAAGCCCGCCTTCCTGAGCGGCGA
GCAGAAAAAGGCCATCGTGGACCTGCTGTTCAAGACCAACCGGAAAGTGACCGTGAAGCAGCTGAAAGAG
GACTACTTCAAGAAAATCGAGTGCTTCGACTCCGTGGAAATCTCCGGCGTGGAAGATCGGTTCAACGCCT
CCCTGGGCACATACCACGATCTGCTGAAAATTATCAAGGACAAGGACTTCCTGGACAATGAGGAAAACGA
GGACATTCTGGAAGATATCGTGCTGACCCTGACACTGTTTGAGGACAGAGAGATGATCGAGGAACGGCTG
AAAACCTATGCCCACCTGTTCGACGACAAAGTGATGAAGCAGCTGAAGCGGCGGAGATACACCGGCTGGG
GCAGGCTGAGCCGGAAGCTGATCAACGGCATCCGGGACAAGCAGTCCGGCAAGACAATCCTGGATTTCCT
GAAGTCCGACGGCTTCGCCAACAGAAACTTCATGCAGCTGATCCACGACGACAGCCTGACCTTTAAAGAG
GACATCCAGAAAGCCCAGGTGTCCGGCCAGGGCGATAGCCTGCACGAGCACATTGCCAATCTGGCCGGCA
GCCCCGCCATTAAGAAGGGCATCCTGCAGACAGTGAAGGTGGTGGACGAGCTCGTGAAAGTGATGGGCCG
GCACAAGCCCGAGAACATCGTGATCGAAATGGCCAGAGAGAACCAGACCACCCAGAAGGGACAGAAGAAC
AGCCGCGAGAGAATGAAGCGGATCGAAGAGGGCATCAAAGAGCTGGGCAGCCAGATCCTGAAAGAACACC
CCGTGGAAAACACCCAGCTGCAGAACGAGAAGCTGTACCTGTACTACCTGCAGAATGGGCGGGATATGTA
CGTGGACCAGGAACTGGACATCAACCGGCTGTCCGACTACGATGTGGACGCCATCGTGCCTCAGAGCTTT
CTGAAGGACGACTCCATCGACAACAAGGTGCTGACCAGAAGCGACAAGAACCGGGGCAAGAGCGACAACG
TGCCCTCCGAAGAGGTCGTGAAGAAGATGAAGAACTACTGGCGGCAGCTGCTGAACGCCAAGCTGATTAC
CCAGAGAAAGTTCGACAATCTGACCAAGGCCGAGAGAGGCGGCCTGAGCGAACTGGATAAGGCCGGCTTC
ATCAAGAGACAGCTGGTGGAAACCCGGCAGATCACAAAGCACGTGGCACAGATCCTGGACTCCCGGATGA
ACACTAAGTACGACGAGAATGACAAGCTGATCCGGGAAGTGAAAGTGATCACCCTGAAGTCCAAGCTGGT
GTCCGATTTCCGGAAGGATTTCCAGTTTTACAAAGTGCGCGAGATCAACAACTACCACCACGCCCACGAC
GCCTACCTGAACGCCGTCGTGGGAACCGCCCTGATCAAAAAGTACCCTAAGCTGGAAAGCGAGTTCGTGT
ACGGCGACTACAAGGTGTACGACGTGCGGAAGATGATCGCCAAGAGCGAGCAGGAAATCGGCAAGGCTAC
CGCCAAGTACTTCTTCTACAGCAACATCATGAACTTTTTCAAGACCGAGATTACCCTGGCCAACGGCGAG
ATCCGGAAGCGGCCTCTGATCGAGACAAACGGCGAAACCGGGGAGATCGTGTGGGATAAGGGCCGGGATT
TTGCCACCGTGCGGAAAGTGCTGAGCATGCCCCAAGTGAATATCGTGAAAAAGACCGAGGTGCAGACAGG
CGGCTTCAGCAAAGAGTCTATCCTGCCCAAGAGGAACAGCGATAAGCTGATCGCCAGAAAGAAGGACTGG
GACCCTAAGAAGTACGGCGGCTTCGACAGCCCCACCGTGGCCTATTCTGTGCTGGTGGTGGCCAAAGTGG
AAAAGGGCAAGTCCAAGAAACTGAAGAGTGTGAAAGAGCTGCTGGGGATCACCATCATGGAAAGAAGCAG
CTTCGAGAAGAATCCCATCGACTTTCTGGAAGCCAAGGGCTACAAAGAAGTGAAAAAGGACCTGATCATC
AAGCTGCCTAAGTACTCCCTGTTCGAGCTGGAAAACGGCCGGAAGAGAATGCTGGCCTCTGCCGGCGAAC
TGCAGAAGGGAAACGAACTGGCCCTGCCCTCCAAATATGTGAACTTCCTGTACCTGGCCAGCCACTATGA
GAAGCTGAAGGGCTCCCCCGAGGATAATGAGCAGAAACAGCTGTTTGTGGAACAGCACAAGCACTACCTG
GACGAGATCATCGAGCAGATCAGCGAGTTCTCCAAGAGAGTGATCCTGGCCGACGCTAATCTGGACAAAG
TGCTGTCCGCCTACAACAAGCACCGGGATAAGCCCATCAGAGAGCAGGCCGAGAATATCATCCACCTGTT
TACCCTGACCAATCTGGGAGCCCCTGCCGCCTTCAAGTACTTTGACACCACCATCGACCGGAAGAGGTAC
ACCAGCACCAAAGAGGTGCTGGACGCCACCCTGATCCACCAGAGCATCACCGGCCTGTACGAGACACGGA
TCGACCTGTCTCAGCTGGGAGGCGACAGCCCCAAGAAGAAGAGAAAGGTGGAGGCCAGCGGGCCGGCCGG
ATCCGGGCGCGCCGACGCGCTGGACGATTTCGATCTCGACATGCTGGGTTCTGATGCCCTCGATGACTTT
GACCTGGATATGTTGGGAAGCGACGCATTGGATGACTTTGATCTGGACATGCTCGGCTCCGATGCTCTGG
ACGATTTCGATCTCGATATGTTAGGGTCAGACGCACTGGATGATTTCGACCTTGATATGTTGGGAAGCGA
TGCCCTTGATGATTTCGACCTGGACATGCTCGGCAGCGACGCCCTGGACGATTTCGATCTGGACATGCTG
GGGTCCGATGCCTTGGATGATTTTGACTTGGATATGCTGGGGAGTGATGCCCTGGACGACTTTGACCTGG
ACATGCTGGGCTCCGATGCGCTCGATGACTTCGATTTGGATATGTTGTATATCGATTGATTAATTAAGAA
TTCCTAGAGCTCGCTGATCAGCCTCGACTGTGCCTTCTAGTTGCCAGCCATCTGTTGTTTGCCCCTCCCC
CGTGCCTTCCTTGACCCTGGAAGGTGCCACTCCCACTGTCCTTTCCTAATAAAATGAGGAAATTGCATCG
CATTGTCTGAGTAGGTGTCATTCTATTCTGGGGGGTGGGGTGGGGCAGGACAGCAAGGGGGAGGATTGGG
AAGAGAATAGCAGGCATGCTGGGGAGCGGCCGCAGGAACCCCTAGTGATGGAGTTGGCCACTCCCTCTCT
GCGCGCTCGCTCGCTCACTGAGGCCGGGCGACCAAAGGTCGCCCGACGCCCGGGCTTTGCCCGGGCGGCC
TCAGTGAGCGAGCGAGCGCGCAGCTGCCTGCAGGGGCGCCTGATGCGGTATTTTCTCCTTACGCATCTGT
GCGGTATTTCACACCGCATA
[142 nt withheld, positions 6321-6462]
C
[141 nt withheld, positions 6464-6604]
CCTTTGACGTTGGAGTCCACGTTCTTT
[37 nt withheld, positions 6632-6668]
ACCCTATCTCGGGCTATTCTTTTGATTTATAAGGGATTTTGCCGATTTCGGCCTATTGGTTAAAAAATGA
GCTGATTTAACAAAAATTTAACGCGAATTTTAACAAAATATTAACGTTTACAATTTTATGGTGCACTCTC
AGTACAATCTGCTCTGATGCCGCATAGTTAAGCCAGCCCCGACACCCGCCAACACCCGCTGACGCGCCCT
GACGGGCTTGTCTGCTCCCGGCATCCGCTTACAGACAAGCTGTGACCGTCTCCGGGAGCTGCATGTGTCA
GAGGTTTTCACCGTCATCACCGAAACGCGCGAGACGAAAGGGCCTCGTGATACGCCTATTTTTATAGGTT
AATGTCATGATAATAATGGTTTCTTAGACGTCAGGTGGCACTTTTCGGGGAAATGTGCGCGGAACCCCTA
TTTGTTTATTTTTCTAAATACATTCAAATATGTATCCGCTCATGAGACAATAACCCTGATAAATGCTTCA
ATAATATTGAAAAAGGAAGAGTATGAGTATTCAACATTTCCGTGTCGCCCTTATTCCCTTTTTTGCGGCA
TTTTGCCTTCCTGTTTTTGCTCACCCAGAAACGCTGGTGAAAGTAAAAGATGCTGAAGATCAGTTGGGTG
CACGAGTGGGTTACATCGAACTGGATCTCAACAGCGGTAAGATCCTTGAGAGTTTTCGCCCCGAAGAACG
TTTTCCAATGATGAGCACTTTTAAAGTTCTGCTATGTGGCGCGGTATTATCCCGTATTGACGCCGGGCAA
GAGCAACTCGGTCGCCGCATACACTATTCTCAGAATGACTTGGTTGAGTACTCACCAGTCACAGAAAAGC
ATCTTACGGATGGCATGACAGTAAGAGAATTATGCAGTGCTGCCATAACCATGAGTGATAACACTGCGGC
CAACTTACTTCTGACAACGATCGGAGGACCGAAGGAGCTAACCGCTTTTTTGCACAACATGGGGGATCAT
GTAACTCGCCTTGATCGTTGGGAACCGGAGCTGAATGAAGCCATACCAAACGACGAGCGTGACACCACGA
TGCCTGTAGCAATGGCAACAACGTTGCGCAAACTATTAACTGGCGAACTACTTACTCTAGCTTCCCGGCA
ACAATTAATAGACTGGATGGAGGCGGATAAAGTTGCAGGACCACTTCTGCGCTCGGCCCTTCCGGCTGGC
TGGTTTATTGCTGATAAATCTGGAGCCGGTGAGCGTGGAAGCCGCGGTATCATTGCAGCACTGGGGCCAG
ATGGTAAGCCCTCCCGTATCGTAGTTATCTACACGACGGGGAGTCAGGCAACTATGGATGAACGAAATAG
ACAGATCGCTGAGATAGGTGCCTCACTGATTAAGCATTGGTAACTGTCAGACCAAGTTTACTCATATATA
CTTTAGATTGATTTAAAACTTCATTTTTAATTTAAAAGGATCTAGGTGAAGATCCTTTTTGATAATCTCA
TGACCAAAATCCCTTAACGTGAGTTTTCGTTCCACTGAGCGTCAGACCCCGTAGAAAAGATCAAAGGATC
TTCTTGAGATCCTTTTTTTCTGCGCGTAATCTGCTGCTTGCAAACAAAAAAACCACCGCTACCAGCGGTG
GTTTGTTTGCCGGATCAAGAGCTACCAACTCTTTTTCCGAAGGTAACTGGCTTCAGCAGAGCGCAGATAC
CAAATACTGTCCTTCTAGTGTAGCCGTAGTTAGGCCACCACTTCAAGAACTCTGTAGCACCGCCTACATA
CCTCGCTCTGCTAATCCTGTTACCAGTGGCTGCTGCCAGTGGCGATAAGTCGTGTCTTACCGGGTTGGAC
TCAAGACGATAGTTACCGGATAAGGCGCAGCGGTCGGGCTGAACGGGGGGTTCGTGCACACAGCCCAGCT
TGGAGCGAACGACCTACACCGAACTGAGATACCTACAGCGTGAGCTATGAGAAAGCGCCACGCTTCCCGA
AGGGAGAAAGGCGGACAGGTATCCGGTAAGCGGCAGGGTCGGAACAGGAGAGCGCACGAGGGAGCTTCCA
GGGGGAAACGCCTGGTATCTTTATAGTCCTGTCGGGTTTCGCCACCTCTGACTTGAGCGTCGATTTTTGT
GATGCTCGTCAGGGGGGCGGAGCCTATGGAAAAACGCCAGCAACGCGGCCTTTTTACGGTTCCTGGCCTT
TTGCTGGCCTTTTGCTCACATGT
Features (pLannotate 1.2.2; 18 found; start..end, strand, type, name):
      1..241     +  promoter       U6 promoter: RNA polymerase III promoter for human U6 snRNA
    270..345     +  misc_RNA       gRNA scaffold: guide RNA scaffold for the Streptococcus pyogenes CRISPR/Cas9 system
    352..395     +  misc_RNA       gRNA scaffold (fragment): guide RNA scaffold for the Streptococcus pyogenes CRISPR/Cas9 system
    442..727     +  enhancer       CMV enhancer: human cytomegalovirus immediate early enhancer; contains an 18-bp deletion relative to the standard CMV enhancer
    729..1006    +  promoter       chicken β-actin promoter: No description available
   1007..1235    +  intron         hybrid intron: hybrid between chicken β-actin (CBA) and minute virus of mice (MMV) introns (Gray et al., 2011)
   1256..1283    +  CDS            3xHA (fragment): three tandem HA epitope tags
   1316..5416    +  CDS            Cas9: Cas9 (Csn1) endonuclease from the Streptococcus pyogenes Type II CRISPR/Cas system generates RNA-guided double strand breaks in DNA
   5474..5857    +  CDS            VP160: 10 tandem repeats of the minimal activation domain of herpes simplex virus VP16 (Cheng et al., 2013)
   5908..6019    +  polyA_signal   bGH poly(A) signal: bovine growth hormone polyadenylation signal
   6124..6264    +  repeat_region  AAV2 ITR: inverted terminal repeat of adeno-associated virus serotype 2 inverted
   6269..6320    -  misc_feature   bom (fragment): basis of mobility region from pBR322
   6339..6719    +  rep_origin     M13 ori (sequence partly withheld): M13 bacteriophage origin of replication; arrow indicates direction of (+) strand synthesis
   6795..6844    -  misc_feature   bom (fragment): basis of mobility region from pBR322
   6946..6981    -  CDS            rop (fragment): Rop protein, which maintains plasmids at low copy number; rop
   7076..7180    +  promoter       AmpR promoter: bla
   7181..8041    +  CDS            AmpR: β-lactamase; bla; confers resistance to ampicillin, carbenicillin, and related antibiotics
   8212..8800    +  rep_origin     ori: high-copy-number ColE1/pMB1/pBR322/pUC origin of replication
