[The description below was written by a language model from this plasmid's Addgene catalogue record and pLannotate feature annotations shown in this document.]
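Description:
pYTP MYRF sg3 is an 8,861 bp mammalian expression plasmid for CRISPR-based transcriptional activation. It was built by inserting a 20-nt guide sequence targeting the human MYRF gene (myelin regulatory factor, also known as C11orf9 or MRF) into the BbsI site of the pAC154-dual-dCas9VP160-sgExpression backbone, and both BbsI sites were destroyed in the cloning. It is an all-in-one design that carries both the guide RNA and the activator protein. It is maintained in E. coli at high copy through a ColE1/pUC-type origin and selected with ampicillin via the β-lactamase gene. An M13/f1-type phage origin is also present.

The guide cassette consists of the human U6 RNA polymerase III promoter followed by the spacer and the Streptococcus pyogenes gRNA scaffold. The annotation also detects a second, partial scaffold fragment immediately downstream. The protein cassette is driven by a hybrid promoter made of the CMV enhancer, the chicken β-actin promoter and a hybrid intron. It expresses an HA-tagged S. pyogenes Cas9 fused at its C terminus to VP160, ten tandem copies of the minimal VP16 activation domain, and ends in a bGH polyadenylation signal. The feature tool labels the coding sequence simply as Cas9, but the catalogue record identifies it as nuclease-dead dCas9, which binds DNA at the guide-specified site without cutting it. A single AAV2 ITR is annotated downstream of the poly(A) signal. With only one ITR detected, the record does not support use as an AAV packaging vector.

Together, the guide recruits dCas9-VP160 to the MYRF locus to upregulate the endogenous gene in transfected human cells. The "sg3" name suggests it is one of several MYRF guides, though the record does not describe the others. No mammalian selection marker or fluorescent reporter is annotated.
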