Addgene plasmid #88859: pYTP MYRF sg3
Purpose: pAC154-dual-dCas9VP160-sgExpression with MYRF sg3 cloned into BbsI site
Depositing lab: Mahmoud Pouladi. Depositing organization: Translational Laboratory in Genetic Medicine, BMSI, A*STAR.
Backbone
  Vector backbone: pAC154-dual-dCas9VP160-sgExpression
  Backbone manufacturer: Rudolf Jaenisch (Addgene plasmid # 48240)
  Vector type: Mammalian Expression, CRISPR
Growth in bacteria
  Bacterial resistance: Ampicillin, 100 μg/mL
  Growth temperature: 37°C
  Growth strain: DH5alpha
  Copy number: High Copy
Gene/Insert
  Gene/Insert name: dCas9VP160 and MYRF sg3 gRNA
  gRNA/shRNA sequence: GCTCAGCGCTGGGCAGTCCT
  Species: H. sapiens (human)
  Insert size (bp): 20
  Entrez Gene: MYRF (a.k.a. C11orf9, MRF, Ndt80, pqn-47)
  Promoter: U6
  Cloning method: Restriction Enzyme; 5′ cloning site BbsI (destroyed during cloning); 3′ cloning site BbsI (destroyed during cloning)
  Sequencing primers: 5′ LKO5
Terms and licenses: Academic/Nonprofit Terms; Industry Terms: Not Available to Industry
How to cite: pYTP MYRF sg3 was a gift from Mahmoud Pouladi (Addgene plasmid # 88859 ; http://n2t.net/addgene:88859 ; RRID:Addgene_88859)
