>Addgene plasmid #88859 | pYTP MYRF sg3 | addgene partial sequence | sequence record 179755 | Addgene Partial NGS Result
TACCCATACGATGTTCCAGATTACGCTTCGCCGAAGAAAAAGCGCAAGGTCGAAGCGTCCGACAAGAAGT
ACAGCATCGGCCTGGCCATCGGCACCAACTCTGTGGGCTGGGCCGTGATCACCGACGAGTACAAGGTGCC
CAGCAAGAAATTCAAGGTGCTGGGCAACACCGACCGGCACAGCATCAAGAAGAACCTGATCGGAGCCCTG
CTGTTCGACAGCGGCGAAACAGCCGAGGCCACCCGGCTGAAGAGAACCGCCAGAAGAAGATACACCAGAC
GGAAGAACCGGATCTGCTATCTGCAAGAGATCTTCAGCAACGAGATGGCCAAGGTGGACGACAGCTTCTT
CCACAGACTGGAAGAGTCCTTCCTGGTGGAAGAGGATAAGAAGCACGAGCGGCACCCCATCTTCGGCAAC
ATCGTGGACGAGGTGGCCTACCACGAGAAGTACCCCACCATCTACCACCTGAGAAAGAAACTGGTGGACA
GCACCGACAAGGCCGACCTGCGGCTGATCTATCTGGCCCTGGCCCACATGATCAAGTTCCGGGGCCACTT
CCTGATCGAGGGCGACCTGAACCCCGACAACAGCGACGTGGACAAGCTGTTCATCCAGCTGGTGCAGACC
TACAACCAGCTGTTCGAGGAAAACCCCATCAACGCCAGCGGCGTGGACGCCAAGGCCATCCTGTCTGCCA
GACTGAGCAAGAGCAGACGGCTGGAAAATCTGATCGCCCAGCTGCCCGGCGAGAAGAAGAATGGCCTGTT
CGGCAACCTGATTGCCCTGAGCCTGGGCCTGACCCCCAACTTCAAGAGCAACTTCGACCTGGCCGAGGAT
GCCAAACTGCAGCTGAGCAAGGACACCTACGACGACGACCTGGACAACCTGCTGGCCCAGATCGGCGACC
AGTACGCCGACCTGTTTCTGGCCGCCAAGAACCTGTCCGACGCCATCCTGCTGAGCGACATCCTGAGAGT
GAACACCGAGATCACCAAGGCCCCCCTGAGCGCCTCTATGATCAAGAGATACGACGAGCACCACCAGGAC
CTGACCCTGCTGAAAGCTCTCGTGCGGCAGCAGCTGCCTGAGAAGTACAAAGAGATTTTCTTCGACCAGA
GCAAGAACGGCTACGCCGGCTACATTGACGGCGGAGCCAGCCAGGAAGAGTTCTACAAGTTCATCAAGCC
CATCCTGGAAAAGATGGACGGCACCGAGGAACTGCTCGTGAAGCTGAACAGAGAGGACCTGCTGCGGAAG
CAGCGGACCTTCGACAACGGCAGCATCCCCCACCAGATCCACCTGGGAGAGCTGCACGCCATTCTGCGGC
GGCAGGAAGATTTTTACCCATTCCTGAAGGACAACCGGGAAAAGATCGAGAAGATCCTGACCTTCCGCAT
CCCCTACTACGTGGGCCCTCTGGCCAGGGGAAACAGCAGATTCGCCTGGATGACCAGAAAGAGCGAGGAA
ACCATCACCCCCTGGAACTTCGAGGAAGTGGTGGACAAGGGCGCTTCCGCCCAGAGCTTCATCGAGCGGA
TGACCAACTTCGATAAGAACCTGCCCAACGAGAAGGTGCTGCCCAAGCACAGCCTGCTGTACGAGTACTT
CACCGTGTATAACGAGCTGACCAAAGTGAAATACGTGACCGAGGGAATGAGAAAGCCCGCCTTCCTGAGC
GGCGAGCAGAAAAAGGCCATCGTGGACCTGCTGTTCAAGACCAACCGGAAAGTGACCGTGAAGCAGCTGA
AAGAGGACTACTTCAAGAAAATCGAGTGCTTCGACTCCGTGGAAATCTCCGGCGTGGAAGATCGGTTCAA
CGCCTCCCTGGGCACATACCACGATCTGCTGAAAATTATCAAGGACAAGGACTTCCTGGACAATGAGGAA
AACGAGGACATTCTGGAAGATATCGTGCTGACCCTGACACTGTTTGAGGACAGAGAGATGATCGAGGAAC
GGCTGAAAACCTATGCCCACCTGTTCGACGACAAAGTGATGAAGCAGCTGAAGCGGCGGAGATACACCGG
CTGGGGCAGGCTGAGCCGGAAGCTGATCAACGGCATCCGGGACAAGCAGTCCGGCAAGACAATCCTGGAT
TTCCTGAAGTCCGACGGCTTCGCCAACAGAAACTTCATGCAGCTGATCCACGACGACAGCCTGACCTTTA
AAGAGGACATCCAGAAAGCCCAGGTGTCCGGCCAGGGCGATAGCCTGCACGAGCACATTGCCAATCTGGC
CGGCAGCCCCGCCATTAAGAAGGGCATCCTGCAGACAGTGAAGGTGGTGGACGAGCTCGTGAAAGTGATG
GGCCGGCACAAGCCCGAGAACATCGTGATCGAAATGGCCAGAGAGAACCAGACCACCCAGAAGGGACAGA
AGAACAGCCGCGAGAGAATGAAGCGGATCGAAGAGGGCATCAAAGAGCTGGGCAGCCAGATCCTGAAAGA
ACACCCCGTGGAAAACACCCAGCTGCAGAACGAGAAGCTGTACCTGTACTACCTGCAGAATGGGCGGGAT
ATGTACGTGGACCAGGAACTGGACATCAACCGGCTGTCCGACTACGATGTGGACGCCATCGTGCCTCAGA
GCTTTCTGAAGGACGACTCCATCGACAACAAGGTGCTGACCAGAAGCGACAAGAACCGGGGCAAGAGCGA
CAACGTGCCCTCCGAAGAGGTCGTGAAGAAGATGAAGAACTACTGGCGGCAGCTGCTGAACGCCAAGCTG
ATTACCCAGAGAAAGTTCGACAATCTGACCAAGGCCGAGAGAGGCGGCCTGAGCGAACTGGATAAGGCCG
GCTTCATCAAGAGACAGCTGGTGGAAACCCGGCAGATCACAAAGCACGTGGCACAGATCCTGGACTCCCG
GATGAACACTAAGTACGACGAGAATGACAAGCTGATCCGGGAAGTGAAAGTGATCACCCTGAAGTCCAAG
CTGGTGTCCGATTTCCGGAAGGATTTCCAGTTTTACAAAGTGCGCGAGATCAACAACTACCACCACGCCC
ACGACGCCTACCTGAACGCCGTCGTGGGAACCGCCCTGATCAAAAAGTACCCTAAGCTGGAAAGCGAGTT
CGTGTACGGCGACTACAAGGTGTACGACGTGCGGAAGATGATCGCCAAGAGCGAGCAGGAAATCGGCAAG
GCTACCGCCAAGTACTTCTTCTACAGCAACATCATGAACTTTTTCAAGACCGAGATTACCCTGGCCAACG
GCGAGATCCGGAAGCGGCCTCTGATCGAGACAAACGGCGAAACCGGGGAGATCGTGTGGGATAAGGGCCG
GGATTTTGCCACCGTGCGGAAAGTGCTGAGCATGCCCCAAGTGAATATCGTGAAAAAGACCGAGGTGCAG
ACAGGCGGCTTCAGCAAAGAGTCTATCCTGCCCAAGAGGAACAGCGATAAGCTGATCGCCAGAAAGAAGG
ACTGGGACCCTAAGAAGTACGGCGGCTTCGACAGCCCCACCGTGGCCTATTCTGTGCTGGTGGTGGCCAA
AGTGGAAAAGGGCAAGTCCAAGAAACTGAAGAGTGTGAAAGAGCTGCTGGGGATCACCATCATGGAAAGA
AGCAGCTTCGAGAAGAATCCCATCGACTTTCTGGAAGCCAAGGGCTACAAAGAAGTGAAAAAGGACCTGA
TCATCAAGCTGCCTAAGTACTCCCTGTTCGAGCTGGAAAACGGCCGGAAGAGAATGCTGGCCTCTGCCGG
CGAACTGCAGAAGGGAAACGAACTGGCCCTGCCCTCCAAATATGTGAACTTCCTGTACCTGGCCAGCCAC
TATGAGAAGCTGAAGGGCTCCCCCGAGGATAATGAGCAGAAACAGCTGTTTGTGGAACAGCACAAGCACT
ACCTGGACGAGATCATCGAGCAGATCAGCGAGTTCTCCAAGAGAGTGATCCTGGCCGACGCTAATCTGGA
CAAAGTGCTGTCCGCCTACAACAAGCACCGGGATAAGCCCATCAGAGAGCAGGCCGAGAATATCATCCAC
CTGTTTACCCTGACCAATCTGGGAGCCCCTGCCGCCTTCAAGTACTTTGACACCACCATCGACCGGAAGA
GGTACACCAGCACCAAAGAGGTGCTGGACGCCACCCTGATCCACCAGAGCATCACCGGCCTGTACGAGAC
ACGGATCGACCTGTCTCAGCTGGGAGGCGACAGCCCCAAGAAGAAGAGAAAGGTGGAGGCCAGCGGGCCG
GCCGGATCCGGGCGCGCCGACGCGCTGGACGATTTCGATCTCGACATGCTGGGTTCTGATGCCCTCGATG
ACTTTGACCTGGATATGTTGGGAAGCGACGCATTGGATGACTTTGATCTGGACATGCTCGGCTCCGATGC
TCTGGACGATTTCGATCTCGATATGTTAGGGTCAGACGCACTGGATGATTTCGACCTTGATATGTTGGGA
AGCGATGCCCTTGATGATTTCGACCTGGACATGCTCGGCAGCGACGCCCTGGACGATTTCGATCTGGACA
TGCTGGGGTCCGATGCCTTGGATGATTTTGACTTGGATATGCTGGGGAGTGATGCCCTGGACGACTTTGA
CCTGGACATGCTGGGCTCCGATGCGCTCGATGACTTCGATTTGGATATGTTGTATATCGATTGATTAATT
AAGAATTCCTAGAGCTCGCTGATCAGCCTCGACTGTGCCTTCTAGTTGCCAGCCATCTGTTGTTTGCCCC
TCCCCCGTGCCTTCCTTGACCCTGGAAGGTGCCACTCCCACTGTCCTTTCCTAATAAAATGAGGAAATTG
CATCGCATTGTCTGAGTAGGTGTCATTCTATTCTGGGGGGTGGGGTGGGGCAGGACAGCAAGGGGGAGGA
TTGGGAAGAGAATAGCAGGCATGCTGGGGAGCGGCCGCAGGAACCCCTAGTGATGGAGTTGGCCACTCCC
TCTCTGCGCGCTCGCTCGCTCACTGAGGCCGGGCGACCAAAGGTCGCCCGACGCCCGGGCTTTGCCCGGG
CGGCCTCAGTGAGCGAGCGAGCGCGCAGCTGCCTGCAGGGGCGCCTGATGCGGTATTTTCTCCTTACGCA
TCTGTGCGGTATTTCACACCGCATA
[95 nt withheld, positions 5066-5160]
T
[46 nt withheld, positions 5162-5207]
C
[141 nt withheld, positions 5209-5349]
CCTTTGACGTTGGAGTCCACGTTCTTT
[37 nt withheld, positions 5377-5413]
ACTCTATCTCGGGCTATTCTTTTGATTTATAAGGGATTTTGCCGATTTCGGTCTATTGGTTAAAAAATGA
GCTGATTTAACAAAAATTTAACGCGAATTTTAACAAAATATTAACGTTTACAATTTTATGGTGCACTCTC
AGTACAATCTGCTCTGATGCCGCATAGTTAAGCCAGCCCCGACACCCGCCAACACCCGCTGACGCGCCCT
GACGGGCTTGTCTGCTCCCGGCATCCGCTTACAGACAAGCTGTGACCGTCTCCGGGAGCTGCATGTGTCA
GAGGTTTTCACCGTCATCACCGAAACGCGCGAGACGAAAGGGCCTCGTGATACGCCTATTTTTATAGGTT
AATGTCATGATAATAATGGTTTCTTAGACGTCAGGTGGCACTTTTCGGGGAAATGTGCGCGGAACCCCTA
TTTGTTTATTTTTCTAAATACATTCAAATATGTATCCGCTCATGAGACAATAACCCTGATAAATGCTTCA
ATAATATTGAAAAAGGAAGAGTATGAGTATTCAACATTTCCGTGTCGCCCTTATTCCCTTTTTTGCGGCA
TTTTGCCTTCCTGTTTTTGCTCACCCAGAAACGCTGGTGAAAGTAAAAGATGCTGAAGATCAGTTGGGTG
CACGAGTGGGTTACATCGAACTGGATCTCAACAGCGGTAAGATCCTTGAGAGTTTTCGCCCCGAAGAACG
TTTTCCAATGATGAGCACTTTTAAAGTTCTGCTATGTGGCGCGGTATTATCCCGTATTGACGCCGGGCAA
GAGCAACTCGGTCGCCGCATACACTATTCTCAGAATGACTTGGTTGAGTACTCACCAGTCACAGAAAAGC
ATCTTACGGATGGCATGACAGTAAGAGAATTATGCAGTGCTGCCATAACCATGAGTGATAACACTGCGGC
CAACTTACTTCTGACAACGATCGGAGGACCGAAGGAGCTAACCGCTTTTTTGCACAACATGGGGGATCAT
GTAACTCGCCTTGATCGTTGGGAACCGGAGCTGAATGAAGCCATACCAAACGACGAGCGTGACACCACGA
TGCCTGTAGCAATGGCAACAACGTTGCGCAAACTATTAACTGGCGAACTACTTACTCTAGCTTCCCGGCA
ACAATTAATAGACTGGATGGAGGCGGATAAAGTTGCAGGACCACTTCTGCGCTCGGCCCTTCCGGCTGGC
TGGTTTATTGCTGATAAATCTGGAGCCGGTGAGCGTGGAAGCCGCGGTATCATTGCAGCACTGGGGCCAG
ATGGTAAGCCCTCCCGTATCGTAGTTATCTACACGACGGGGAGTCAGGCAACTATGGATGAACGAAATAG
ACAGATCGCTGAGATAGGTGCCTCACTGATTAAGCATTGGTAACTGTCAGACCAAGTTTACTCATATATA
CTTTAGATTGATTTAAAACTTCATTTTTAATTTAAAAGGATCTAGGTGAAGATCCTTTTTGATAATCTCA
TGACCAAAATCCCTTAACGTGAGTTTTCGTTCCACTGAGCGTCAGACCCCGTAGAAAAGATCAAAGGATC
TTCTTGAGATCCTTTTTTTCTGCGCGTAATCTGCTGCTTGCAAACAAAAAAACCACCGCTACCAGCGGTG
GTTTGTTTGCCGGATCAAGAGCTACCAACTCTTTTTCCGAAGGTAACTGGCTTCAGCAGAGCGCAGATAC
CAAATACTGTTCTTCTAGTGTAGCCGTAGTTAGGCCACCACTTCAAGAACTCTGTAGCACCGCCTACATA
CCTCGCTCTGCTAATCCTGTTACCAGTGGCTGCTGCCAGTGGCGATAAGTCGTGTCTTACCGGGTTGGAC
TCAAGACGATAGTTACCGGATAAGGCGCAGCGGTCGGGCTGAACGGGGGGTTCGTGCACACAGCCCAGCT
TGGAGCGAACGACCTACACCGAACTGAGATACCTACAGCGTGAGCTATGAGAAAGCGCCACGCTTCCCGA
AGGGAGAAAGGCGGACAGGTATCCGGTAAGCGGCAGGGTCGGAACAGGAGAGCGCACGAGGGAGCTTCCA
GGGGGAAACGCCTGGTATCTTTATAGTCCTGTCGGGTTTCGCCACCTCTGACTTGAGCGTCGATTTTTGT
GATGCTCGTCAGGGGGGCGGAGCCTATGGAAAAACGCCAGCAACGCGGCCTTTTTACGGTTCCTGGCCTT
TTGCTGGCCTTTTGCTCACATGTGAGGGCCTATTTCCCATGATTCCTTCATATTTGCATATACGATACAA
GGCTGTTAGAGAGATAATTGGAATTAATTTGACTGTAAACACAAAGATATTAGTACAAAATACGTGACGT
AGAAAGTAATAATTTCTTGGGTAGTTTGCAGTTTTAAAATTATGTTTTAAAATGGACTATCATATGCTTA
CCGTAACTTGAAAGTATTTCGATTTCTTGGCTTTATATATCTTGTGGAAAGGACGAAACACCGCTCAGCG
CTGGGCAGTCCTGTTTTAGAGCTAGAAATAGCAAGTTAAAATAAGGCTAGTCCGTTATCAACTTGAAAAA
GTGGCACCGAGTCGGTGCTTTTTTGTTTTAGAGCTAGAAATAGCAAGTTAAAATAAGGCTAGTCCGTTTT
TAGCGCGT
